Addgene plasmid #172415: MAC-CTSS
Purpose: MAC-tagged gene expression
Depositing lab: Markku Varjosalo. Depositing organization: University of Helsinki, Institute of Biotechnology. Publication: SARS-CoV-2-host proteome interactions for antiviral drug discovery. Liu X, Huuskonen S, Laitinen T, Redchuk T, Bogacheva M, Salokas K, Pohner I, Ohman T, Tonduru AK, Hassinen A, Gawriyski L, Keskitalo S, Vartiainen MK, Pietiainen V, Poso A, Varjosalo M. Mol Syst Biol. 2021 Nov;17(11):e10396. doi: 10.15252/msb.202110396. PubMed 34709727.
Backbone
  Vector backbone: MAC-tag-C
  Vector type: Mammalian Expression
  Selectable markers: Hygromycin
Growth in bacteria
  Bacterial resistance: Ampicillin, 100 μg/mL
  Growth temperature: 37°C
  Growth strain: DH5alpha
  Copy number: Unknown
Gene/Insert
  Gene/Insert name: Cathepsin S (alt name: CTSS)
  Species: H. sapiens (human)
  Entrez Gene: CTSS
  Promoter: CMV promoter
  Tag / fusion protein: MAC-tag (C terminal on backbone)
  Cloning method: Gateway Cloning
  Sequencing primers: 5′ CMVfor :CGCAAATGGGCGGTAGGCGTG; 3′ pCR3.1-BGHrev: TAGAAGGCACAGTCGAGG
Terms and licenses: Academic/Nonprofit Terms; Industry Terms
How to cite: MAC-CTSS was a gift from Markku Varjosalo (Addgene plasmid # 172415 ; http://n2t.net/addgene:172415 ; RRID:Addgene_172415)
