[The description below was written by a language model from this plasmid's Addgene catalogue record and pLannotate feature annotations shown in this document.]
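Description:
MAC-CTSS is a mammalian expression plasmid built on the MAC-tag-C Gateway destination backbone. It carries human cathepsin S (CTSS), a thiol protease involved in invariant chain processing for MHC class II antigen presentation. The open reading frame sits between attB1 and attB2 sites left by Gateway recombination. It is driven by the CMV enhancer/promoter, followed by short tet operator-like fragments that suggest tetracycline-regulated expression, and it is terminated by the bGH polyadenylation signal. Downstream of attB2, in the position of the C-terminal MAC-tag, the annotation detects an E. coli BirA biotin ligase coding sequence. This fits a tag that supports proximity biotinylation, although the other components of the tag are not annotated. An FRT site lies directly upstream of a hygromycin resistance gene with an SV40 poly(A) signal. This arrangement is typical of vectors designed for FLP-mediated integration into a genomic FRT site, with hygromycin selection of stable cell lines. In bacteria the plasmid is maintained through a high-copy ColE1/pUC origin and ampicillin resistance.

The 10,866 nt sequencing result contains more than the catalogue entry describes. Besides the expression cassette, it includes a second pUC origin, a kanamycin resistance gene, a T7 promoter, rrnB terminators and a second CTSS copy flanked by attL1 and attL2, all of which are characteristic of a Gateway entry clone. This may reflect a co-integrate or an assembly artefact combining entry and expression clones, but the record does not explain it. The stated purpose is MAC-tagged gene expression, and the associated study mapped SARS-CoV-2–host protein interactions.
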