Features (pLannotate 1.2.2; 34 found; start..end, strand, type, name):
    711..1571    -  CDS            AmpR: β-lactamase; bla; confers resistance to ampicillin, carbenicillin, and related antibiotics
   1572..1676    -  promoter       AmpR promoter: bla
   1735..1787    -  misc_feature   bom (fragment): basis of mobility region from pBR322
   1942..2321    +  enhancer       CMV enhancer: human cytomegalovirus immediate early enhancer
   2322..2525    +  promoter       CMV promoter: human cytomegalovirus (CMV) immediate early promoter
   2527..2546    +  promoter       PLtetO-1 promoter (fragment): modified phage lambda PL promoter with tet operator sites (Lutz and Bujard, 1997)
   2548..2567    +  promoter       PLtetO-1 promoter (fragment): modified phage lambda PL promoter with tet operator sites (Lutz and Bujard, 1997)
   2575..2608    +  promoter       TRE3GV promoter (fragment): 3rd-generation Tet-responsive promoter that can be activated by binding of Tet-On® 3G, optimized for retroviral and lentiviral vectors
   2743..2767    +  protein_bind   attB1: mutant version of attB; recombination site for the Gateway® BP reaction BP Clonase™
   2773..3765    +  CDS            CTSS: CATS_HUMAN - Experimental evidence at protein level: Swiss-Prot protein existence level 1. Thiol protease. Key protease responsible for the removal of the invariant chain from MHC class II molecules and MHC class II antigen presentation (PubMed:30612035). The bond-specificity of this proteinase is in part similar to the specificities of cathepsin L. From Homo sapiens (Human).
   3767..3791    -  protein_bind   attB2: mutant version of attB; recombination site for the Gateway® BP reaction BP Clonase™
   3979..4938    +  CDS            birA: BIRA_ECOLI - Also known as bioR, dhbB. Experimental evidence at protein level: Swiss-Prot protein existence level 1. Acts both as a biotin--[acetyl-CoA-carboxylase] ligase and a biotin-operon repressor. In the presence of ATP, BirA activates biotin to form the BirA-biotinyl-5'-adenylate (BirA-bio-5'-AMP or holoBirA) complex. HoloBirA can either transfer the biotinyl moiety to the biotin carboxyl carrier protein (BCCP) subunit of acetyl-CoA carboxylase, or bind to the biotin operator site and inhibit transcription of the operon. From Escherichia coli (strain K12).
   4988..5212    +  polyA_signal   bGH poly(A) signal: bovine growth hormone polyadenylation signal
   5216..5237    +  promoter       SV40 promoter (fragment): SV40 enhancer and early promoter
   5258..5491    +  rep_origin     f1 ori (fragment) (sequence partly withheld): f1 bacteriophage origin of replication; arrow indicates direction of (+) strand synthesis
   5496..5543    +  protein_bind   FRT: FLP-mediated recombination occurs in the 8-bp core sequence TCTAGAAA (Turan and Bode, 2011). FLP recombinase from the Saccharomyces cerevisiae 2μ plasmid
   5551..6573    +  CDS            HygR: aminoglycoside phosphotransferase from E. coli; aph(4)-Ia; confers resistance to hygromycin
   6583..6708    +  CDS            ble (fragment): BLE_KLEPN - Experimental evidence at protein level: Swiss-Prot protein existence level 1. Binding protein with a strong affinity to the bleomycin family of antibiotics. Binds to CL990; an antimitotic-antibiotic compound. From Klebsiella pneumoniae.
   6703..6824    +  polyA_signal   SV40 poly(A) signal: SV40 polyadenylation signal
   6895..6917    -  protein_bind   lac operator (fragment): The lac repressor binds to the lac operator to inhibit transcription in E. coli. This inhibition can be relieved by adding lactose or isopropyl-β-D-thiogalactopyranoside (IPTG). lac repressor encoded by lacI
   6921..6951    -  promoter       lac promoter: promoter for the E. coli lac operon
   6966..6987    -  protein_bind   CAP binding site: CAP binding activates transcription in the presence of cAMP. E. coli catabolite activator protein
   7000..7092    -  CDS            lacI (fragment): lac repressor; lacI; The lac repressor binds to the lac operator to inhibit transcription in E. coli. This inhibition can be relieved by adding lactose or isopropyl-β-D-thiogalactopyranoside (IPTG).
   7275..7863    -  rep_origin     ori: high-copy-number ColE1/pMB1/pBR322/pUC origin of replication
   8010..8819    -  CDS            KanR: aminoglycoside phosphotransferase; aph(3')-Ia; confers resistance to kanamycin in bacteria or G418 (Geneticin®) in eukaryotes
   8953..8971    +  promoter       T7 promoter: promoter for bacteriophage T7 RNA polymerase
   8989..9088    +  protein_bind   attL2: mutant version of attL; recombination site for the Gateway® LR reaction LR Clonase™
   9090..10082   -  CDS            CTSS: CATS_HUMAN - Experimental evidence at protein level: Swiss-Prot protein existence level 1. Thiol protease. Key protease responsible for the removal of the invariant chain from MHC class II molecules and MHC class II antigen presentation (PubMed:30612035). The bond-specificity of this proteinase is in part similar to the specificities of cathepsin L. From Homo sapiens (Human).
  10088..10187   -  protein_bind   attL1: mutant version of attL; recombination site for the Gateway® LR reaction LR Clonase™
  10203..10239   +  CDS            lacZα (fragment): LacZα fragment of β-galactosidase; lacZ fragment
  10286..10329   -  terminator     rrnB T1 terminator: Escherichia coli rrnB; transcription terminator T1 from the E. coli rrnB gene
  10461..10488   +  terminator     rrnB T2 terminator: transcription terminator T2 from the E. coli rrnB gene
  10543..10635   -  CDS            lacI (fragment): lac repressor; lacI; The lac repressor binds to the lac operator to inhibit transcription in E. coli. This inhibition can be relieved by adding lactose or isopropyl-β-D-thiogalactopyranoside (IPTG).
  10818..540     -  rep_origin     ori (across the origin): high-copy-number ColE1/pMB1/pBR322/pUC origin of replication
>Addgene plasmid #172415 | MAC-CTSS | addgene full sequence | sequence record 340226 | Addgene NGS Result
AGTCAGAGGTGGCGAAACCCGACAGGACTATAAAGATACCAGGCGTTTCCCCCTGGAAGCTCCCTCGTGC
GCTCTCCTGTTCCGACCCTGCCGCTTACCGGATACCTGTCCGCCTTTCTCCCTTCGGGAAGCGTGGCGCT
TTCTCATAGCTCACGCTGTAGGTATCTCAGTTCGGTGTAGGTCGTTCGCTCCAAGCTGGGCTGTGTGCAC
GAACCCCCCGTTCAGCCCGACCGCTGCGCCTTATCCGGTAACTATCGTCTTGAGTCCAACCCGGTAAGAC
ACGACTTATCGCCACTGGCAGCAGCCACTGGTAACAGGATTAGCAGAGCGAGGTATGTAGGCGGTGCTAC
AGAGTTCTTGAAGTGGTGGCCTAACTACGGCTACACTAGAAGAACAGTATTTGGTATCTGCGCTCTGCTG
AAGCCAGTTACCTTCGGAAAAAGAGTTGGTAGCTCTTGATCCGGCAAACAAACCACCGCTGGTAGCGGTG
GTTTTTTTGTTTGCAAGCAGCAGATTACGCGCAGAAAAAAAGGATCTCAAGAAGATCCTTTGATCTTTTC
TACGGGGTCTGACGCTCAGTGGAACGAAAACTCACGTTAAGGGATTTTGGTCATGAGATTATCAAAAAGG
ATCTTCACCTAGATCCTTTTAAATTAAAAATGAAGTTTTAAATCAATCTAAAGTATATATGAGTAAACTT
GGTCTGACAGTTACCAATGCTTAATCAGTGAGGCACCTATCTCAGCGATCTGTCTATTTCGTTCATCCAT
AGTTGCCTGACTCCCCGTCGTGTAGATAACTACGATACGGGAGGGCTTACCATCTGGCCCCAGTGCTGCA
ATGATACCGCGAGACCCACGCTCACCGGCTCCAGATTTATCAGCAATAAACCAGCCAGCCGGAAGGGCCG
AGCGCAGAAGTGGTCCTGCAACTTTATCCGCCTCCATCCAGTCTATTAATTGTTGCCGGGAAGCTAGAGT
AAGTAGTTCGCCAGTTAATAGTTTGCGCAACGTTGTTGCCATTGCTACAGGCATCGTGGTGTCACGCTCG
TCGTTTGGTATGGCTTCATTCAGCTCCGGTTCCCAACGATCAAGGCGAGTTACATGATCCCCCATGTTGT
GCAAAAAAGCGGTTAGCTCCTTCGGTCCTCCGATCGTTGTCAGAAGTAAGTTGGCCGCAGTGTTATCACT
CATGGTTATGGCAGCACTGCATAATTCTCTTACTGTCATGCCATCCGTAAGATGCTTTTCTGTGACTGGT
GAGTACTCAACCAAGTCATTCTGAGAATAGTGTATGCGGCGACCGAGTTGCTCTTGCCCGGCGTCAATAC
GGGATAATACCGCGCCACATAGCAGAACTTTAAAAGTGCTCATCATTGGAAAACGTTCTTCGGGGCGAAA
ACTCTCAAGGATCTTACCGCTGTTGAGATCCAGTTCGATGTAACCCACTCGTGCACCCAACTGATCTTCA
GCATCTTTTACTTTCACCAGCGTTTCTGGGTGAGCAAAAACAGGAAGGCAAAATGCCGCAAAAAAGGGAA
TAAGGGCGACACGGAAATGTTGAATACTCATACTCTTCCTTTTTCAATATTATTGAAGCATTTATCAGGG
TTATTGTCTCATGAGCGGATACATATTTGAATGTATTTAGAAAAATAAACAAATAGGGGTTCCGCGCACA
TTTCCCCGAAAAGTGCCACCTGACGTCGACGGATCGGGAGATCTCCCGATCCCCTATGGTGCACTCTCAG
TACAATCTGCTCTGATGCCGCATAGTTAAGCCAGTATCTGCTCCCTGCTTGTGTGTTGGAGGTCGCTGAG
TAGTGCGCGAGCAAAATTTAAGCTACAACAAGGCAAGGCTTGACCGACAATTGCATGAAGAATCTGCTTA
GGGTTAGGCGTTTTGCGCTGCTTCGCGATGTACGGGCCAGATATACGCGTTGACATTGATTATTGACTAG
TTATTAATAGTAATCAATTACGGGGTCATTAGTTCATAGCCCATATATGGAGTTCCGCGTTACATAACTT
ACGGTAAATGGCCCGCCTGGCTGACCGCCCAACGACCCCCGCCCATTGACGTCAATAATGACGTATGTTC
CCATAGTAACGCCAATAGGGACTTTCCATTGACGTCAATGGGTGGAGTATTTACGGTAAACTGCCCACTT
GGCAGTACATCAAGTGTATCATATGCCAAGTACGCCCCCTATTGACGTCAATGACGGTAAATGGCCCGCC
TGGCATTATGCCCAGTACATGACCTTATGGGACTTTCCTACTTGGCAGTACATCTACGTATTAGTCATCG
CTATTACCATGGTGATGCGGTTTTGGCAGTACATCAATGGGCGTGGATAGCGGTTTGACTCACGGGGATT
TCCAAGTCTCCACCCCATTGACGTCAATGGGAGTTTGTTTTGGCACCAAAATCAACGGGACTTTCCAAAA
TGTCGTAACAACTCCGCCCCATTGACGCAAATGGGCGGTAGGCGTGTACGGTGGGAGGTCTATATAAGCA
GAGCTCTCCCTATCAGTGATAGAGATCTCCCTATCAGTGATAGAGATCGTCGACGAGCTCGTTTAGTGAA
CCGTCAGATCGCCTGGAGACGCCATCCACGCTGTTTTGACCTCCATAGAAGACACCGGGACCGATCCAGC
CTCCGGACTCTAGCGTTTAAACTTAAGCTTGGTACCGAGCTCGGATCCACTAGTCCAGTGTGGTGGAATT
CTGCAGATATCAACAAGTTTGTACAAAAAAGCAGGCTACAAAATGAAACGGCTGGTTTGTGTGCTCTTGG
TGTGCTCCTCTGCAGTGGCACAGTTGCATAAAGATCCTACCCTGGATCACCACTGGCATCTCTGGAAGAA
AACCTATGGCAAACAATACAAGGAAAAGAATGAAGAAGCAGTACGACGTCTCATCTGGGAAAAGAATCTA
AAGTTTGTGATGCTTCACAACCTGGAGCATTCAATGGGAATGCACTCATACGATCTGGGCATGAACCACC
TGGGAGACATGACCAGTGAAGAAGTGATGTCTTTGATGAGTTCCCTGAGAGTTCCCAGCCAGTGGCAGAG
AAATATCACATATAAGTCAAACCCTAATCGAATATTGCCTGATTCTGTGGACTGGAGAGAGAAAGGGTGT
GTTACTGAAGTGAAATATCAAGGTTCTTGTGGTGCTTGCTGGGCTTTCAGTGCTGTGGGGGCCCTGGAAG
CACAGCTGAAGCTGAAAACAGGAAAGCTGGTGTCTCTCAGTGCCCAGAACCTGGTGGATTGCTCAACTGA
AAAATATGGAAACAAAGGCTGCAATGGTGGCTTCATGACAACGGCTTTCCAGTACATCATTGATAACAAG
GGCATCGACTCAGACGCTTCCTATCCCTACAAAGCCATGGATCAGAAATGTCAATATGACTCAAAATATC
GTGCTGCCACATGTTCAAAGTACACTGAACTTCCTTATGGCAGAGAAGATGTCCTGAAAGAAGCTGTGGC
CAATAAAGGCCCAGTGTCTGTTGGTGTAGATGCGCGTCATCCTTCTTTCTTCCTCTACAGAAGTGGTGTC
TACTATGAACCATCCTGTACTCAGAATGTGAATCATGGTGTACTTGTGGTTGGCTATGGTGATCTTAATG
GGAAAGAATACTGGCTTGTGAAAAACAGCTGGGGCCACAACTTTGGTGAAGAAGGATATATTCGGATGGC
AAGAAATAAAGGAAATCATTGTGGGATTGCTAGCTTTCCCTCTTACCCAGAAATCAACCCAGCTTTCTTG
TACAAAGTGGTTGATATCAAGGCCGCCGACATCACCAGCCTGTACAAGAAAGTGGGGTGGAGCCATCCCC
AGTTCGAGAAGGGCGGAGGATCTGGCGGCGGAAGCGGCGGAGGAAGCTGGTCCCACCCTCAGTTTGAGAA
AGGCACCGAGCTGGGCAGCACCATGGCCAGCTACCCCTACGACGTGCCCGACTACGCCAAGGACAACACC
GTGCCCCTGAAGCTGATCGCCCTGCTGGCCAACGGCGAGTTCCACTCTGGCGAGCAGCTGGGCGAGACAC
TGGGCATGAGCAGAGCCGCCATCAACAAGCACATCCAGACCCTGCGGGACTGGGGCGTGGACGTGTTCAC
AGTGCCCGGCAAGGGCTACAGCCTGCCCGAGCCCATCCAGCTGCTGAACGCCAAGCAGATCCTGGGCCAG
CTGGATGGCGGATCTGTGGCCGTGCTGCCCGTGATCGACAGCACCAACCAGTATCTGCTCGACCGGATCG
GCGAGCTGAAGTCCGGCGACGCCTGTATCGCCGAGTACCAGCAGGCCGGCAGAGGCGGCAGGGGCAGAAA
GTGGTTCAGCCCCTTCGGCGCCAACCTGTACCTGAGCATGTTCTGGAGACTGGAACAGGGCCCAGCCGCC
GCTATTGGCCTGAGCCTGGTCATCGGCATCGTGATGGCCGAGGTGCTGCGGAAGCTGGGCGCCGACAAAG
TGCGCGTGAAGTGGCCCAACGACCTGTATCTGCAGGACCGGAAGCTGGCCGGCATCCTGGTGGAACTGAC
CGGCAAAACAGGCGACGCCGCCCAGATCGTGATCGGCGCTGGCATCAACATGGCCATGCGGCGGGTGGAA
GAGAGCGTGGTCAACCAGGGCTGGATCACCCTGCAGGAAGCCGGCATCAACCTGGACCGGAACACCCTGG
CCGCCATGCTGATCAGAGAGCTGAGAGCCGCCCTGGAACTGTTCGAGCAGGAAGGCCTGGCCCCCTACCT
GAGCAGATGGGAGAAGCTGGACAACTTCATCAACCGGCCCGTGAAACTGATCATCGGCGACAAAGAGATC
TTCGGCATCAGCCGGGGCATCGACAAGCAGGGGGCCCTGCTCCTGGAACAGGACGGCATCATCAAGCCCT
GGATGGGCGGCGAGATCAGCCTGCGGAGCGCCGAGAAGTGATGACTCGAGTCTAGAGGGCCCGTTTAAAC
CCGCTGATCAGCCTCGACTGTGCCTTCTAGTTGCCAGCCATCTGTTGTTTGCCCCTCCCCCGTGCCTTCC
TTGACCCTGGAAGGTGCCACTCCCACTGTCCTTTCCTAATAAAATGAGGAAATTGCATCGCATTGTCTGA
GTAGGTGTCATTCTATTCTGGGGGGTGGGGTGGGGCAGGACAGCAAGGGGGAGGATTGGGAAGACAATAG
CAGGCATGCTGGGGATGCGGTGGGCTCTATGGCTTCTGAGGCGGAAAGAACCAGCTGGGGCTCTAGGGGG
TATCCCC
[124 nt withheld, positions 5258-5381]
C
[91 nt withheld, positions 5383-5473]
AGGGTGATGGTTCACGTACCTAGAAGTTCCTATTCCGAAGTTCCTATTCTCTAGAAAGTATAGGAACTTC
CTTGGCCAAAAAGCCTGAACTCACCGCGACGTCTGTCGAGAAGTTTCTGATCGAAAAGTTCGACAGCGTC
TCCGACCTGATGCAGCTCTCGGAGGGCGAAGAATCTCGTGCTTTCAGCTTCGATGTAGGAGGGCGTGGAT
ATGTCCTGCGGGTAAATAGCTGCGCCGATGGTTTCTACAAAGATCGTTATGTTTATCGGCACTTTGCATC
GGCCGCGCTCCCGATTCCGGAAGTGCTTGACATTGGGGAATTCAGCGAGAGCCTGACCTATTGCATCTCC
CGCCGTGCACAGGGTGTCACGTTGCAAGACCTGCCTGAAACCGAACTGCCCGCTGTTCTGCAGCCGGTCG
CGGAGGCCATGGATGCGATCGCTGCGGCCGATCTTAGCCAGACGAGCGGGTTCGGCCCATTCGGACCGCA
AGGAATCGGTCAATACACTACATGGCGTGATTTCATATGCGCGATTGCTGATCCCCATGTGTATCACTGG
CAAACTGTGATGGACGACACCGTCAGTGCGTCCGTCGCGCAGGCTCTCGATGAGCTGATGCTTTGGGCCG
AGGACTGCCCCGAAGTCCGGCACCTCGTGCACGCGGATTTCGGCTCCAACAATGTCCTGACGGACAATGG
CCGCATAACAGCGGTCATTGACTGGAGCGAGGCGATGTTCGGGGATTCCCAATACGAGGTCGCCAACATC
TTCTTCTGGAGGCCGTGGTTGGCTTGTATGGAGCAGCAGACGCGCTACTTCGAGCGGAGGCATCCGGAGC
TTGCAGGATCGCCGCGGCTCCGGGCGTATATGCTCCGCATTGGTCTTGACCAACTCTATCAGAGCTTGGT
TGACGGCAATTTCGATGATGCAGCTTGGGCGCAGGGTCGATGCGACGCAATCGTCCGATCCGGAGCCGGG
ACTGTCGGGCGTACACAAATCGCCCGCAGAAGCGCGGCCGTCTGGACCGATGGCTGTGTAGAAGTACTCG
CCGATAGTGGAAACCGACGCCCCAGCACTCGTCCGAGGGCAAAGGAATAGCACGTACTACGAGATTTCGA
TTCCACCGCCGCCTTCTATGAAAGGTTGGGCTTCGGAATCGTTTTCCGGGACGCCGGCTGGATGATCCTC
CAGCGCGGGGATCTCATGCTGGAGTTCTTCGCCCACCCCAACTTGTTTATTGCAGCTTATAATGGTTACA
AATAAAGCAATAGCATCACAAATTTCACAAATAAAGCATTTTTTTCACTGCATTCTAGTTGTGGTTTGTC
CAAACTCATCAATGTATCTTATCATGTCTGTATACCGTCGACCTCTAGCTAGAGCTTGGCGTAATCATGG
TCATAGCTGTTTCCTGTGTGAAATTGTTATCCGCTCACAATTCCACACAACATACGAGCCGGAAGCATAA
AGTGTAAAGCCTGGGGTGCCTAATGAGTGAGCTAACTCACATTAATTGCGTTGCGCTCACTGCCCGCTTT
CCAGTCGGGAAACCTGTCGTGCCAGCTGCATTAATGAATCGGCCAACGCGCGGGGAGAGGCGGTTTGCGT
ATTGGGCGCTCTTCCGCTTCCTCGCTCACTGACTCGCTGCGCTCGGTCGTTCGGCTGCGGCGAGCGGTAT
CAGCTCACTCAAAGGCGGTAATACGGTTATCCACAGAATCAGGGGATAACGCAGGAAAGAACATGTGAGC
AAAAGGCCAGCAAAAGGCCAGGAACCGTAAAAAGGCCGCGTTGCTGGCGTTTTTCCATAGGCTCCGCCCC
CCTGACGAGCATCACAAAAATCGACGCTCAAGTCAGAGGTGGCGAAACCCGACAGGACTATAAAGATACC
AGGCGTTTCCCCCTGGAAGCTCCCTCGTGCGCTCTCCTGTTCCGACCCTGCCGCTTACCGGATACCTGTC
CGCCTTTCTCCCTTCGGGAAGCGTGGCGCTTTCTCATAGCTCACGCTGTAGGTATCTCAGTTCGGTGTAG
GTCGTTCGCTCCAAGCTGGGCTGTGTGCACGAACCCCCCGTTCAGCCCGACCGCTGCGCCTTATCCGGTA
ACTATCGTCTTGAGTCCAACCCGGTAAGACACGACTTATCGCCACTGGCAGCAGCCACTGGTAACAGGAT
TAGCAGAGCGAGGTATGTAGGCGGTGCTACAGAGTTCTTGAAGTGGTGGCCTAACTACGGCTACACTAGA
AGAACAGTATTTGGTATCTGCGCTCTGCTGAAGCCAGTTACCTTCGGAAAAAGAGTTGGTAGCTCTTGAT
CCGGCAAACAAACCACCGCTGGTAGCGGTGGTTTTTTTGTTTGCAAGCAGCAGATTACGCGCAGAAAAAA
AGGATCTCAAGAAGATCCTTTGATCTTTTCTACGGGGTCTGACGCTCAGTGGAACGACGCGTAACTCACG
TTAAGGGATTTTGGTCATGAGCTTGCGCCGTCCCGTCAAGTCAGCGTAATGCTCTGCCAGTGTTACAACC
AATTAACCAATTCTGATTAGAAAAACTCATCGAGCATCAAATGAAACTGCAATTTATTCATATCAGGATT
ATCAATACCATATTTTTGAAAAAGCCGTTTCTGTAATGAAGGAGAAAACTCACCGAGGCAGTTCCATAGG
ATGGCAAGATCCTGGTATCGGTCTGCGATTCCGACTCGTCCAACATCAATACAACCTATTAATTTCCCCT
CGTCAAAAATAAGGTTATCAAGTGAGAAATCACCATGAGTGACGACTGAATCCGGTGAGAATGGCAAAAG
TTTATGCATTTCTTTCCAGACTTGTTCAACAGGCCAGCCATTACGCTCGTCATCAAAATCACTCGCATCA
ACCAAACCGTTATTCATTCGTGATTGCGCCTGAGCGAGACGAAATACGCGATCGCTGTTAAAAGGACAAT
TACAAACAGGAATCGAATGCAACCGGCGCAGGAACACTGCCAGCGCATCAACAATATTTTCACCTGAATC
AGGATATTCTTCTAATACCTGGAATGCTGTTTTTCCGGGGATCGCAGTGGTGAGTAACCATGCATCATCA
GGAGTACGGATAAAATGCTTGATGGTCGGAAGAGGCATAAATTCCGTCAGCCAGTTTAGTCTGACCATCT
CATCTGTAACATCATTGGCAACGCTACCTTTGCCATGTTTCAGAAACAACTCTGGCGCATCGGGCTTCCC
ATACAAGCGATAGATTGTCGCACCTGATTGCCCGACATTATCGCGAGCCCATTTATACCCATATAAATCA
GCATCCATGTTGGAATTTAATCGCGGCCTCGACGTTTCCCGTTGAATATGGCTCATAACACCCCTTGTAT
TACTGTTTATGTAAGCAGACAGTTTTATTGTTCATGATGATATATTTTTATCTTGTGCAATGTAACATCA
GAGATTTTGAGACACGGGCCAGAGCTGCCAAGAAACAGCTATGACCATGTAATACGACTCACTATAGGGG
ATATCAGCTGGATGGCAAATAATGATTTTATTTTGACTGATAGTGACCTGTTCGTTGCAACAAATTGATA
AGCAATGCTTTCTTATAATGCCAACTTTGTACAAGAAAGCTGGGTTGATTTCTGGGTAAGAGGGAAAGCT
AGCAATCCCACAATGATTTCCTTTATTTCTTGCCATCCGAATATATCCTTCTTCACCAAAGTTGTGGCCC
CAGCTGTTTTTCACAAGCCAGTATTCTTTCCCATTAAGATCACCATAGCCAACCACAAGTACACCATGAT
TCACATTCTGAGTACAGGATGGTTCATAGTAGACACCACTTCTGTAGAGGAAGAAAGAAGGATGACGCGC
ATCTACACCAACAGACACTGGGCCTTTATTGGCCACAGCTTCTTTCAGGACATCTTCTCTGCCATAAGGA
AGTTCAGTGTACTTTGAACATGTGGCAGCACGATATTTTGAGTCATATTGACATTTCTGATCCATGGCTT
TGTAGGGATAGGAAGCGTCTGAGTCGATGCCCTTGTTATCAATGATGTACTGGAAAGCCGTTGTCATGAA
GCCACCATTGCAGCCTTTGTTTCCATATTTTTCAGTTGAGCAATCCACCAGGTTCTGGGCACTGAGAGAC
ACCAGCTTTCCTGTTTTCAGCTTCAGCTGTGCTTCCAGGGCCCCCACAGCACTGAAAGCCCAGCAAGCAC
CACAAGAACCTTGATATTTCACTTCAGTAACACACCCTTTCTCTCTCCAGTCCACAGAATCAGGCAATAT
TCGATTAGGGTTTGACTTATATGTGATATTTCTCTGCCACTGGCTGGGAACTCTCAGGGAACTCATCAAA
GACATCACTTCTTCACTGGTCATGTCTCCCAGGTGGTTCATGCCCAGATCGTATGAGTGCATTCCCATTG
AATGCTCCAGGTTGTGAAGCATCACAAACTTTAGATTCTTTTCCCAGATGAGACGTCGTACTGCTTCTTC
ATTCTTTTCCTTGTATTGTTTGCCATAGGTTTTCTTCCAGAGATGCCAGTGGTGATCCAGGGTAGGATCT
TTATGCAACTGTGCCACTGCAGAGGAGCACACCAAGAGCACACAAACCAGCCGTTTCATTTTGTAGCCTG
CTTTTTTGTACAAAGTTGGCATTATAAAAAAGCATTGCTCATCAATTTGTTGCAACGAACAGGTCACTAT
CAGTCAAAATAAAATCATTATTTGGGGCCCGAGCTTAAGACTGGCCGTCGTTTTACAACGTCGTGACTGG
GAAAACATCCATGCTAGCGTTAACGCGAGAGTAGGGAACTGCCAGGCATCAAATAAAACGAAAGGCTCAG
TCGGAAGACTGGGCCTTTCGTTTTATCTGTTGTTTGTCGGTGAACGCTCTCCTGAGTAGGACAAATCCGC
CGGGAGCGGATTTGAACGTTGTGAAGCAACGGCCCGGAGGGTGGCGGGCAGGACGCCCGCCATAAACTGC
CAGGCATCAAACTAAGCAGAAGGCCATCCTGACGGATGGCCTTTTTGCGTTTCTACAAACTCTTCCTGGC
TAGCGGTACGCGTATTAATTGCGTTGCGCTCACTGCCCGCTTTCCAGTCGGGAAACCTGTCGTGCCAGCT
GCATTAATGAATCGGCCAACGCGCGGGGAGAGGCGGTTTGCGTATTGGGCGCTCTTCCGCTTCCTCGCTC
ACTGACTCGCTGCGCTCGGTCGTTCGGCTGCGGCGAGCGGTATCAGCTCACTCAAAGGCGGTAATACGGT
TATCCACAGAATCAGGGGATAACGCAGGAAAGAACATGTGAGCAAAAGGCCAGCAAAAGGCCAGGAACCG
TAAAAAGGCCGCGTTGCTGGCGTTTTTCCATAGGCTCCGCCCCCCTGACGAGCATCACAAAAATCGACGC
TCA
